Addgene plasmid #175452: CD44MMA-c002
Purpose: Protein expression in bacterial cells (as inclusion bodies). CD44 Link module, Q23-D172. Used for crystallography.
Depositing lab: Opher Gileadi. Depositing organization: University of Oxford.
Backbone
  Vector backbone: pNIC-CTH0
  Vector type: Bacterial Expression
Growth in bacteria
  Bacterial resistance: Kanamycin, 50 μg/mL
  Growth temperature: 37°C
  Growth strain: DH5alpha
  Copy number: High Copy
Gene/Insert
  Gene/Insert name: Cd44 (alt name: Ly-24|Pgp-1| HERMES|AU023126|AW121933|AW146109)
  Species: M. musculus (mouse)
  Entrez Gene: Cd44 (a.k.a. HERMES, Ly-24, Pgp-1)
  Cloning method: Ligation Independent Cloning
Terms and licenses: Academic/Nonprofit Terms; Industry Terms: Not Available to Industry
Depositor comments: Ligation-independent cloning 5' site GTACTTCCAATCCAT; 3' site TATCCACCTTTACT. Gileadi lab uses BL21(DE3)-R3-pRARE2 cells for expression.
How to cite: CD44MMA-c002 was a gift from Opher Gileadi (Addgene plasmid # 175452 ; http://n2t.net/addgene:175452 ; RRID:Addgene_175452)
