[The description below was written by a language model from this plasmid's Addgene catalogue record and pLannotate feature annotations shown in this document.]
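Description:
CD44MMA-c002 is a bacterial expression plasmid built on the pNIC-CTH0 backbone, a pET-style T7 vector designed for ligation-independent cloning. It carries a fragment of mouse Cd44 encoding the hyaluronan-binding Link module (residues Q23 to D172), which the record says is produced in E. coli as inclusion bodies and used for crystallography. The sequenced plasmid is 5,797 nt. It is selected with kanamycin through an aph(3')-Ia resistance gene and replicates from a ColE1/pMB1-type origin. The catalogue lists it as high copy, although the feature table also shows the rop gene and bom region typical of pBR322-derived pET backbones. An f1 origin and remnants of a tetracycline resistance gene are also present as backbone sequence.

Expression is driven by a T7 promoter followed by a lac operator and the phage T7 gene 10 ribosome binding site, with the CD44 coding fragment immediately downstream and a T7 terminator closing the cassette. The plasmid-borne lacI gene, under its own promoter, supplies repressor so that transcription stays low until IPTG induction in a host providing T7 RNA polymerase; the depositor notes use of a BL21(DE3) derivative carrying a rare-codon helper plasmid. Downstream of the insert the annotation detects short matches to FLAG and polyhistidine tag sequences, as well as a partial hit to a T7 gene 10B-derived solubility tag. These appear to be vector-encoded C-terminal elements, but the record does not state whether they are translated in frame with the CD44 fragment or lie behind a stop codon, so the tag status of the expressed protein should be checked against the sequence.
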