Features (pLannotate 1.2.2; 20 found; start..end, strand, type, name):
      1..19      +  promoter       T7 promoter: promoter for bacteriophage T7 RNA polymerase
     20..44      +  protein_bind   lac operator: The lac repressor binds to the lac operator to inhibit transcription in E. coli. This inhibition can be relieved by adding lactose or isopropyl-β-D-thiogalactopyranoside (IPTG). lac repressor encoded by lacI
     59..81      +  RBS            RBS: efficient ribosome binding site from bacteriophage T7 gene 10 (Olins and Rangwala, 1989)
     85..543     +  CDS            CD44 (fragment): CD44_PAPHA - Experimental evidence at protein level: Swiss-Prot protein existence level 1. Cell-surface receptor that plays a role in cell-cell interactions, cell adhesion and migration, helping them to sense and respond to changes in the tissue microenvironment. Participates thereby in a wide variety of cellular functions including the activation, recirculation and homing of T-lymphocytes, hematopoiesis, inflammation and response to bacterial infection. Engages, through its ectodomain, extracellular matrix components such as hyaluronan/HA, collagen, growth factors, cytokines or proteases and
    592..612     +  CDS            3xFLAG (fragment): three tandem FLAG® epitope tags
    662..679     +  CDS            9xHis (fragment): 9xHis affinity tag
    689..738     +  CDS            SET1 (fragment): solubility-enhancement tag derived from T7 phage gene 10B
    746..793     +  terminator     T7 terminator: transcription terminator for bacteriophage T7 RNA polymerase
    830..1258    +  rep_origin     f1 ori (sequence partly withheld): f1 bacteriophage origin of replication; arrow indicates direction of (+) strand synthesis
   1311..1368    +  promoter       AmpR promoter (fragment): bla
   1377..2192    -  CDS            KanR: aminoglycoside phosphotransferase; aph(3')-Ia; confers resistance to kanamycin in bacteria or G418 (Geneticin®) in eukaryotes
   2314..2902    +  rep_origin     ori: high-copy-number ColE1/pMB1/pBR322/pUC origin of replication
   3088..3227    -  misc_feature   bom: basis of mobility region from pBR322
   3329..3520    -  CDS            rop: Rop protein, which maintains plasmids at low copy number; rop
   3537..3917    +  CDS            YPB1_ECOLX: Protein predicted: Swiss-Prot protein existence level 4. From Escherichia coli.
   3989..4280    -  CDS            TcR (fragment): tetracycline efflux protein; tet; confers resistance to tetracycline
   4295..4316    -  protein_bind   CAP binding site: CAP binding activates transcription in the presence of cAMP. E. coli catabolite activator protein
   4329..5411    -  CDS            lacI: lac repressor; lacI; The lac repressor binds to the lac operator to inhibit transcription in E. coli. This inhibition can be relieved by adding lactose or isopropyl-β-D-thiogalactopyranoside (IPTG).
   5412..5489    -  promoter       lacI promoter: lacI
   5497..5776    -  CDS            TcR (fragment): tetracycline efflux protein; tet; confers resistance to tetracycline
>Addgene plasmid #175452 | CD44MMA-c002 | addgene full sequence | sequence record 353153 | Addgene NGS Result
TAATACGACTCACTATAGGGGAATTGTGAGCGGATAACAATTCCCCTCTAGAAATAATTTTGTTTAACCT
TAAGAAGGAGATATACTATGAATCAGATCGATTTGAATGTAACCTGCCGCTACGCAGGTGTATTCCATGT
GGAGAAAAATGGCCGCTACAGTATCTCCCGGACTGAGGCAGCTGACCTCTGCCAGGCTTTCAACAGTACC
TTACCCACCATGGACCAAATGAAGTTGGCCCTGAGCAAGGGTTTTGAAACATGCAGGTATGGGTTCATAG
AAGGAAATGTGGTAATTCCGAGGATTCATCCCAACGCTATCTGTGCAGCCAACCACACAGGAGTATATAT
CCTCGTCACGTCCAACACCTCCCACTATGACACATATTGCTTCAATGCCTCAGCCCCTCCTGAAGAAGAC
TGTACATCAGTCACAGACCTACCCAATTCCTTCGATGGACCCGTTACCATAACTATTGTCAACCGTGATG
GTACACGCTACAGCAAGAAGGGCGAGTATAGAACACACCAAGAAGACATCGATTGAGCAGAGAACCTCTA
CTTCCAATCGCACCATCATCACCACCATTGATACAAGGATGACGACGATAAGTGAGGATCCGAATTCGAG
CTCCGTCGACAAGCTTGCGGCCGCACTCGAGCACCACCACCACCACCACTGAGATCCGGCTGCTAACAAA
GCCCGAAAGGAAGCTGAGTTGGCTGCTGCCACCGCTGAGCAATAACTAGCATAACCCCTTGGGGCCTCTA
AACGGGTCTTGAGGGGTTTTTTGCTGAAAGGAGGAACTATATCCGGATTGGCGAATGGG
[124 nt withheld, positions 830-953]
C
[91 nt withheld, positions 955-1045]
A
[49 nt withheld, positions 1047-1095]
CCTTTGACGTTGGAGTCCACGTTCTTT
[37 nt withheld, positions 1123-1159]
ACCCTATCTCGGTCTATTCTTTTGATTTATAAGGGATTTTGCCGATTTCGGCCTATTGGTTAAAAAATGA
GCTGATTTAACAAAAATTTAACGCGAATTTTAACAAAATATTAACGCTTACAATTTAGGTGGCACTTTTC
GGGGAAATGTGCGCGGAACCCCTATTTGTTTATTTTTCTAAATACATTCAAATATGTATCCGCTCATGAA
TTAATTCTTAGAAAAACTCATCGAGCATCAAATGAAACTGCAATTTATTCATATCAGGATTATCAATACC
ATATTTTTGAAAAAGCCGTTTCTGTAATGAAGGAGAAAACTCACCGAGGCAGTTCCATAGGATGGCAAGA
TCCTGGTATCGGTCTGCGATTCCGACTCGTCCAACATCAATACAACCTATTAATTTCCCCTCGTCAAAAA
TAAGGTTATCAAGTGAGAAATCACCATGAGTGACGACTGAATCCGGTGAGAATGGCAAAAGTTTATGCAT
TTCTTTCCAGACTTGTTCAACAGGCCAGCCATTACGCTCGTCATCAAAATCACTCGCATCAACCAAACCG
TTATTCATTCGTGATTGCGCCTGAGCGAGACGAAATACGCGATCGCTGTTAAAAGGACAATTACAAACAG
GAATCGAATGCAACCGGCGCAGGAACACTGCCAGCGCATCAACAATATTTTCACCTGAATCAGGATATTC
TTCTAATACCTGGAATGCTGTTTTCCCGGGGATCGCAGTGGTGAGTAACCATGCATCATCAGGAGTACGG
ATAAAATGCTTGATGGTCGGAAGAGGCATAAATTCCGTCAGCCAGTTTAGTCTGACCATCTCATCTGTAA
CATCATTGGCAACGCTACCTTTGCCATGTTTCAGAAACAACTCTGGCGCATCGGGCTTCCCATACAATCG
ATAGATTGTCGCACCTGATTGCCCGACATTATCGCGAGCCCATTTATACCCATATAAATCAGCATCCATG
TTGGAATTTAATCGCGGCCTAGAGCAAGACGTTTCCCGTTGAATATGGCTCATAACACCCCTTGTATTAC
TGTTTATGTAAGCAGACAGTTTTATTGTTCATGACCAAAATCCCTTAACGTGAGTTTTCGTTCCACTGAG
CGTCAGACCCCGTAGAAAAGATCAAAGGATCTTCTTGAGATCCTTTTTTTCTGCGCGTAATCTGCTGCTT
GCAAACAAAAAAACCACCGCTACCAGCGGTGGTTTGTTTGCCGGATCAAGAGCTACCAACTCTTTTTCCG
AAGGTAACTGGCTTCAGCAGAGCGCAGATACCAAATACTGTCCTTCTAGTGTAGCCGTAGTTAGGCCACC
ACTTCAAGAACTCTGTAGCACCGCCTACATACCTCGCTCTGCTAATCCTGTTACCAGTGGCTGCTGCCAG
TGGCGATAAGTCGTGTCTTACCGGGTTGGACTCAAGACGATAGTTACCGGATAAGGCGCAGCGGTCGGGC
TGAACGGGGGGTTCGTGCACACAGCCCAGCTTGGAGCGAACGACCTACACCGAACTGAGATACCTACAGC
GTGAGCTATGAGAAAGCGCCACGCTTCCCGAAGGGAGAAAGGCGGACAGGTATCCGGTAAGCGGCAGGGT
CGGAACAGGAGAGCGCACGAGGGAGCTTCCAGGGGGAAACGCCTGGTATCTTTATAGTCCTGTCGGGTTT
CGCCACCTCTGACTTGAGCGTCGATTTTTGTGATGCTCGTCAGGGGGGCGGAGCCTATGGAAAAACGCCA
GCAACGCGGCCTTTTTACGGTTCCTGGCCTTTTGCTGGCCTTTTGCTCACATGTTCTTTCCTGCGTTATC
CCCTGATTCTGTGGATAACCGTATTACCGCCTTTGAGTGAGCTGATACCGCTCGCCGCAGCCGAACGACC
GAGCGCAGCGAGTCAGTGAGCGAGGAAGCGGAAGAGCGCCTGATGCGGTATTTTCTCCTTACGCATCTGT
GCGGTATTTCACACCGCAATGGTGCACTCTCAGTACAATCTGCTCTGATGCCGCATAGTTAAGCCAGTAT
ACACTCCGCTATCGCTACGTGACTGGGTCATGGCTGCGCCCCGACACCCGCCAACACCCGCTGACGCGCC
CTGACGGGCTTGTCTGCTCCCGGCATCCGCTTACAGACAAGCTGTGACCGTCTCCGGGAGCTGCATGTGT
CAGAGGTTTTCACCGTCATCACCGAAACGCGCGAGGCAGCTGCGGTAAAGCTCATCAGCGTGGTCGTGAA
GCGATTCACAGATGTCTGCCTGTTCATCCGCGTCCAGCTCGTTGAGTTTCTCCAGAAGCGTTAATGTCTG
GCTTCTGATAAAGCGGGCCATGTTAAGGGCGGTTTTTTCCTGTTTGGTCACTGATGCCTCCGTGTAAGGG
GGATTTCTGTTCATGGGGGTAATGATACCGATGAAACGAGAGAGGATGCTCACGATACGGGTTACTGATG
ATGAACATGCCCGGTTACTGGAACGTTGTGAGGGTAAACAACTGGCGGTATGGATGCGGCGGGACCAGAG
AAAAATCACTCAGGGTCAATGCCAGCGCTTCGTTAATACAGATGTAGGTGTTCCACAGGGTAGCCAGCAG
CATCCTGCGATGCAGATCCGGAACATAATGGTGCAGGGCGCTGACTTCCGCGTTTCCAGACTTTACGAAA
CACGGAAACCGAAGACCATTCATGTTGTTGCTCAGGTCGCAGACGTTTTGCAGCAGCAGTCGCTTCACGT
TCGCTCGCGTATCGGTGATTCATTCTGCTAACCAGTAAGGCAACCCCGCCAGCCTAGCCGGGTCCTCAAC
GACAGGAGCACGATCATGCGCACCCGTGGGGCCGCCATGCCGGCGATAATGGCCTGCTTCTCGCCGAAAC
GTTTGGTGGCGGGACCAGTGACGAAGGCTTGAGCGAGGGCGTGCAAGATTCCGAATACCGCAAGCGACAG
GCCGATCATCGTCGCGCTCCAGCGAAAGCGGTCCTCGCCGAAAATGACCCAGAGCGCTGCCGGCACCTGT
CCTACGAGTTGCATGATAAAGAAGACAGTCATAAGTGCGGCGACGATAGTCATGCCCCGCGCCCACCGGA
AGGAGCTGACTGGGTTGAAGGCTCTCAAGGGCATCGGTCGAGATCCCGGTGCCTAATGAGTGAGCTAACT
TACATTAATTGCGTTGCGCTCACTGCCCGCTTTCCAGTCGGGAAACCTGTCGTGCCAGCTGCATTAATGA
ATCGGCCAACGCGCGGGGAGAGGCGGTTTGCGTATTGGGCGCCAGGGTGGTTTTTCTTTTCACCAGTGAG
ACGGGCAACAGCTGATTGCCCTTCACCGCCTGGCCCTGAGAGAGTTGCAGCAAGCGGTCCACGCTGGTTT
GCCCCAGCAGGCGAAAATCCTGTTTGATGGTGGTTAACGGCGGGATATAACATGAGCTGTCTTCGGTATC
GTCGTATCCCACTACCGAGATATCCGCACCAACGCGCAGCCCGGACTCGGTAATGGCGCGCATTGCGCCC
AGCGCCATCTGATCGTTGGCAACCAGCATCGCAGTGGGAACGATGCCCTCATTCAGCATTTGCATGGTTT
GTTGAAAACCGGACATGGCACTCCAGTCGCCTTCCCGTTCCGCTATCGGCTGAATTTGATTGCGAGTGAG
ATATTTATGCCAGCCAGCCAGACGCAGACGCGCCGAGACAGAACTTAATGGGCCCGCTAACAGCGCGATT
TGCTGGTGACCCAATGCGACCAGATGCTCCACGCCCAGTCGCGTACCGTCTTCATGGGAGAAAATAATAC
TGTTGATGGGTGTCTGGTCAGAGACATCAAGAAATAACGCCGGAACATTAGTGCAGGCAGCTTCCACAGC
AATGGCATCCTGGTCATCCAGCGGATAGTTAATGATCAGCCCACTGACGCGTTGCGCGAGAAGATTGTGC
ACCGCCGCTTTACAGGCTTCGACGCCGCTTCGTTCTACCATCGACACCACCACGCTGGCACCCAGTTGAT
CGGCGCGAGATTTAATCGCCGCGACAATTTGCGACGGCGCGTGCAGGGCCAGACTGGAGGTGGCAACGCC
AATCAGCAACGACTGTTTGCCCGCCAGTTGTTGTGCCACGCGGTTGGGAATGTAATTCAGCTCCGCCATC
GCCGCTTCCACTTTTTCCCGCGTTTTCGCAGAAACGTGGCTGGCCTGGTTCACCACGCGGGAAACGGTCT
GATAAGAGACACCGGCATACTCTGCGACATCGTATAACGTTACTGGTTTCACATTCACCACCCTGAATTG
ACTCTCTTCCGGGCGCTATCATGCCATACCGCGAAAGGTTTTGCGCCATTCGATGGTGTCCGGGATCTCG
ACGCTCTCCCTTATGCGACTCCTGCATTAGGAAGCAGCCCAGTAGTAGGTTGAGGCCGTTGAGCACCGCC
GCCGCAAGGAATGGTGCATGCAAGGAGATGGCGCCCAACAGTCCCCCGGCCACGGGGCCTGCCACCATAC
CCACGCCGAAACAAGCGCTCATGAGCCCGAAGTGGCGAGCCCGATCTTCCCCATCGGTGATGTCGGCGAT
ATAGGCGCCAGCAACCGCACCTGTGGCGCCGGTGATGCCGGCCACGATGCGTCCGGCGTAGAGGATCGAG
ATCTCGATCCCGCGAAAT
