>Addgene plasmid #175452 | CD44MMA-c002 | depositor partial sequence | sequence record 340345 | Coding sequence (including tags)
ATGAATCAGATCGATTTGAATGTAACCTGCCGCTACGCAGGTGTATTCCATGTGGAGAAAAATGGCCGCT
ACAGTATCTCCCGGACTGAGGCAGCTGACCTCTGCCAGGCTTTCAACAGTACCTTACCCACCATGGACCA
AATGAAGTTGGCCCTGAGCAAGGGTTTTGAAACATGCAGGTATGGGTTCATAGAAGGAAATGTGGTAATT
CCGAGGATTCATCCCAACGCTATCTGTGCAGCCAACCACACAGGAGTATATATCCTCGTCACGTCCAACA
CCTCCCACTATGACACATATTGCTTCAATGCCTCAGCCCCTCCTGAAGAAGACTGTACATCAGTCACAGA
CCTACCCAATTCCTTCGATGGACCCGTTACCATAACTATTGTCAACCGTGATGGTACACGCTACAGCAAG
AAGGGCGAGTATAGAACACACCAAGAAGACATCGATTGA
